>Addgene plasmid #147662 | pAc5.1B-EGFP-DmPAN3-L676EG683ES708AT710A_U | addgene full sequence | sequence record 357346 | Addgene NGS Result
CTTCAAGAATTAATTCTATATTCTAAAAACACAAATGATACTTCTAAAAAAAAATCATGAATGGCATCAA
CTCTGAATCAAATCTTTGCAGATGCACCTACTTCTCATTTCCACTGTCACATCATTTTTCCAGATCTCGC
TGCCTGTTATGTGGCCCACAAACCAAGACACGTTTTATGGCCATTAAAGCTGGCTGATCGTCGCCAAACA
CCAAATACATAATGAATATGTACACATTCGAGAAAGAAGCGATCAAAGAAGCGTCTTCGGGCGGAGTAGG
AGAATGCGGAGGAGAAGGAGAACGAGCTGATCTAGTATCTCTCCACAATCCAATGCCAACTGACCAACTG
GCCATATTCGGAGCAATTTGAAGCCAATTTCCATCGCCTGGCGATCGCTCCATTCTTGGCTATATGTTTT
TCACCGTTACCCGGGGCCATTTTCAAAGACTCGTCGGCAAGATAAGATTGTGTCACTCGCTGTCTCTCTT
CATTTGTCGAAGAATGCTGAGGAATTTCGCGATGACGTCGGCGAGTATTTTGAAGAATGAGAATAATTTG
TATTTATACGAAAATCAGTTAGTGGAATTTTCTACAAAAACATGTTATCTATAGATAATTTTGTTGCAAA
ATATGTTGACTATGACAAAGATTGTATGTATATACCTTTAATGTATTCTCATTTTCTTATGTATTTATAA
TGGCAATGATGATACTGATGATATTTTAAGATGATGCCAGACCAAAAGGCTTGAATTTCTGCGTCTTTTG
CCGAACGCAGTGCATGTGCAATTGTTGTTTTTTGGAATATTCAATTTTCGGACTGTCCGCTTTGATTTCA
GTTTCTTGGCTTATTCAAAAAGCAAAGTAAAGCCAAAAAAGCGAGATGGCAATACCAAATGCGGCAAAAC
GGTAGTGGAAGGAAAGGGGTGCGGGGCAGCGGAAGGAAGGGTGGGGCGGGGCGTGGCGGGGTCTGTGGCT
GGGCGCGACGTCACCGACGTTGGAGCCACTCCTTTGACCATGTGTGCGTGTGTGTATTATTCGTGTCTCG
CCACTCGCCGGTTGTTTTTTTCTTTTTATGCTGCGCTCTCTCTAGCGCCATCTCGCTTACGCATGCTCAA
CGCACCGCATGTTGCCGTTTCCTTTTATGCGTCATTTTGGCTCGAAATAGGCAATTATTTAAACAAAGAT
TAGTCAACGAAAACGCTAAAATAAATAAGTCTACAATATGGTTACTTATTGCCATGTGTGTGCAGCCAAC
GATAGCAACAAAAGCAACAACACAGGTGGCTTTCCCTCTTTCACTTTTTGTTTGCAAGCCGCGTGCGAGC
AAGACGGCACGACCGGCAAACGCAATTACGCTGACAAAGAGCAGACGAAGTTTTGGCGAAAAACATCAAG
GCGCCTGATACGAATGCATTTGCAATAACAATTGCGATATTTAATATTGTTTATGAAGCTGTTTGACTTC
AAAACACACAAAAAAAAAAATAAAACAAATTATTTGAAAGAGAATTAGGAATCGGACGCTTATCGTTAGG
GTAACAACAAGAAATGCTTACTGAGTCACAGCCTCTGGAAAACTGCCGCAAGCCAGAGAGAGAGAGAAAA
AGAGGGAGAGCAGCTTAGACCGCATGTGCTTGTGTGTGAGGCGTCTCTCTCTTCGTCTCTGTTGCGCAAA
CGCATAGACTGCACTGAAAAAATCGATTACCTATTTTTTATGAATGAATATTTGCACTATTACTATTCAA
AACTATTAAGATAGCAATCACATTCAATAGCCAAATACTATACCACCTGAGCGATGCAACGAAATGATCA
ATTTGAGCAAAAATGCTGCATATTTAGGACGGCATCATTATAGAAATGCTTCTTGCTGTGTACTTTTCTC
TCGTCTGGCAGCTGTTTCGCCGTTATTGTTAAAACCGGCTTAAGTTAGGTGTGTTTTCTACGACTAGTGA
ATGCCCTACTAGAAGATGTGTGTTGCACAAAATGTCCCTGGAATAACCAATTTGAAGTGCAGATAGCAGT
AAACGTAAGCTAATATGAATATTATTTAACTGTAATGTTTTAATATCGCTGGACATTACTAATAAACCCA
CTATAAACACATGTACATATGTATGTTTTGGCATACAATGAGTAGTTGGGGAAAAAATGTGTAAAAGCAC
CGTGACCATCACAGCATAAAGATAACCAGCTGAAGTATCGAATATGAGTAACCCCCAAATTGAATCACAT
GCCGCAACTGATAGGACCCATGGAAGTACACTCTTCATGGCGATATACAAGACACACACAAGCACGAACA
CCCAGTTGCGGAGGAAATTCTCCGTAAATGAAAACCCAATCGGCGAACAATTCATACCCATATATGGTAA
AAGTTTTGAACGCGACTTGAGAGCGGAGAGCATTGCGGCTGATAAGGTTTTAGCGCTAAGCGGGCTTTAT
AAAACGGGCTGCGGGACCAGTTTTCATATCACTACCGTTTGAGTTCTTGTGCTGTGTGGATACTCCTCCC
GACACAAAGCCGCTCCATCAGCCAGCAGTCGTCTAATCCAGAGACCCCGGATCGGGGTACCATCATGGTG
AGCAAGGGCGAGGAGCTGTTCACCGGGGTGGTGCCCATCCTGGTCGAGCTGGACGGCGACGTAAACGGCC
ACAAGTTCAGCGTGTCCGGCGAGGGCGAGGGCGATGCCACCTACGGCAAGCTGACCCTGAAGTTCATCTG
CACCACCGGCAAGCTGCCCGTGCCCTGGCCCACCCTCGTGACCACCCTGACCTACGGCGTGCAGTGCTTC
AGCCGCTACCCCGACCACATGAAGCAGCACGACTTCTTCAAGTCCGCCATGCCCGAAGGCTACGTCCAGG
AGCGCACCATCTTCTTCAAGGACGACGGCAACTACAAGACCCGCGCCGAGGTGAAGTTCGAGGGCGACAC
CCTGGTGAACCGCATCGAGCTGAAGGGCATCGACTTCAAGGAGGACGGCAACATCCTGGGGCACAAGCTG
GAGTACAACTACAACAGCCACAACGTCTATATCATGGCCGACAAGCAGAAGAACGGCATCAAGGTGAACT
TCAAGATCCGCCACAACATCGAGGACGGCAGCGTGCAGCTCGCCGACCACTACCAGCAGAACACCCCCAT
CGGCGACGGCCCCGTGCTGCTGCCCGACAACCACTACCTGAGCACCCAGTCCGCCCTGAGCAAAGACCCC
AACGAGAAGCGCGATCACATGGTCCTGCTGGAGTTCGTGACCGCCGCCGGGATCACTCTCGGCATGGACG
AGCTGTACAAGCCAAGCTTGAATTCTATGTGCTCGACTTATGGACTCTTATCTTTTGAGTTTTCAGATAC
GGCTGCTATGGATCCAATTTTCTTCTCGCCAACGAATGGAATACCGTCAGAGAGTAAACTCGCCACTTAT
ATGAATCGACAGAATGTCGCCACACCGAGCGGTTATGGGCTGAATAACGGGTTCTCACTACTTAATTTGG
ATTCGCCCCTAAATAAAAAGTCCCAGGTCACGCCGCAGTCGCCCGAGTTCATTCCAACGCGCCTTGGCTC
GACGCCCAACTTCTATGCACCATATCACAACGCGCCCATGCAATTAAGTAATGGGCTCAATGGCGTCAAT
GGGTTAACAGCCGCCGCAGCAGCAGCAGCAGCAGCCGCCGCCGCCGCCGCAGCAGCAGTTCCCTCCTCCA
CGTCATCGGCGTCCTCCGCCTCGGTGACCATCAGCAAAACGGCCAACGGTGGCGCCTCCATGCTCGCCCT
GCAAAAGACCGCATCCATCGCCTCTGTAACCATCGCACAACAGCAGCCACAGCATCCACAGAAACAGCAA
CAGCATCCGCCGTCGGTGGGCGGAGGAGCTGTGTCCGCCGCCTCCGCCCCCATTGCCATTAGTGGCGCTC
CACCGAATCCCGCCGCAGCTCCGTTCGTCAGCAGCATGTCCGCTCAGACGCCGCTCAAGGGGAGGGGCGC
CATGATGCGCCAGGAATCACCAACGGCAGCCATGATTTCGGGCGCAGGGCCAGGTGAGAAGTCGCCACCG
CACGGGATGACGCCGCACGGAGCATCGCCCATACCATCAGCGCTGCCCACCAGCGTGCACCAGGAGAACG
TAGGCGGCACCATATACTTCTATCCGACTGCCAACGCACAGAACAGCCAGCCCGTCGTCAATTCCATGGT
GGTGGATGGAACGCATCCGGCTCTCCATGGCGTGAGTGCTGTGGCGCCGATGAGTGCGGGCGTTCCGGCG
GCCATGATGTACACGGGGCATGTGTATCCGGGACCGTCCTCCAACGTGGTCACCATGCAGCCAAAGACGC
TGCTGGAGTCGGCCTTCTTTATGCCCGACGAGATGCGCGCCGAAGTCCTCGCCCGCAACGAGATCTCTAA
CCTGATCATGGACGCAGCGGAGGCTGCGCAGCACGCTCTACCGCTGGAGGTGGAGAACTACCATGCCCTG
TATCCACTGGAACCGCCGGCGCAGCCGTTGCACGCCAAGCTCACGTTCCCCGCCACCACTTATAGGGCCA
CGCACAACACGACGGGCTACAAGTACTGCCTGCGAAGAATACATGGTTTCCGCCTGCAGTCGACCAAGTG
CATGACGCTGGTGGAGATGTGGAAGAAGCTGCAGCACACGAATGTGGTACAACTGCGTGAGGTGTTCACG
ACGAAAGCATTTGGTGATAACTCTTTAGTATTAGTGTACGACTATCATCCCGGCTCACAAACATTACTGG
CCAAATACTTCACTCCGGCGCCAGAGACCAACGGGTACACTGATCCATTCCAAGGCGAGGCCCGCCCCTT
CAGTCATAAGAGTAACATGCAGCGAACGAGCAATGGACCGCTGCTACCGGAGGCCACCATCTGGTCGATC
ATCATGCAGCTGACCGCCGGCTTAAAAGCCATCCACCATGCCGGTCTTGCCTGCAAGGTTCTGGATCCCA
CAAAGATTATAGTGACGGGCAAGCGTGTACGGTTTAGCTCATGCTGCATTTCGGATATAACGCAATTCGA
TCCGAATGCATCCAATCCCTTGGCGCTGGTTAATATGCATCAGCAGGACGATCTGACCGCTTTGGGTCGC
TTAGTATTAGCTTTGGCCTGCCGCTGTCTTCAATCCGTGCAACGCGACAATGTCCAGTCCAGCATCGATA
TGGTCACGCGAAACTACTCCACCGATCTGCGAAACTTTATTGTTTACCTCTTCACCACCAATAATCGTCG
CTCCGTGACCGACCTGATGCCGATGATTGGTGCCCGCTTCTATACGCAACTGGATGCACTGCAGAGCAAA
ATTGATATGCAGGAGGACGAGGAAGCCAAGGAGATGGAGAACGAGCGGTTATATCGCATTTTGGTCAAAC
TTAATAGCATCAACGAGCGACCCGACTTTAATCTGGACTGCACTTGGGCCGAGGCCGGTGATAGATACAT
GTTGAAATTATTCCGTGATTATTTGTTCCATTCCGTCACTGAGGATGGCCGGCCCTGGCTAGATCACGCA
CACATTGTACAATGCCTCAACAAGCTGGATGCTGGCTCCATAGAGCGCGTGCAACTGATGTCCCGCGACG
AGCAATCGGTACTCATCGTCTCCTATGCTGAACTCAAGAATTGTCTGGAGAACGCCTTCTCCGAACTGAT
GTCAAGTGCGGCCAACTGAGCGGCCGCTCGAGTCTAGAGGGCCCGCGGTTCGAAGGTAAGCCTATCCCTA
ACCCTCTCCTCGGTCTCGATTCTACGCGTACCGGTCATCATCACCATCACCATTGAGTTTAAACCCGCTG
ATCAGCCTCGACTGTGCCTTCTAAGGCCTGAGCTCGCTGATCAGCCTCGATCGAGGATCCAGACATGATA
AGATACATTGATGAGTTTGGACAAACCACAACTAGAATGCAGTGAAAAAAATGCTTTATTTGTGAAATTT
GTGATGCTATTGCTTTATTTGTAACCATTATAAGCTGCAATAAACAAGTTAACAACAACAATTGCATTCA
TTTTATGTTTCAGGTTCAGGGGGAGGTGTGGGAGGTTTTTTAAAGCAAGTAAAACCTCTACAAATGTGGT
ATGGCTGATTATGATCAGTCGACCGATGCCCTTGAGAGCCTTCAACCCAGTCAGCTCCTTCCGGTGGGCG
CGGGGCATGACTATCGTCGCCGCACTTATGACTGTCTTCTTTATCATGCAACTCGTAGGACAGGTGCCGG
CAGCGCTCTGGGTCATTTTCGGCGAGGACCGCTTTCGCTGGAGCGCGACGATGATCGGCCTGTCGCTTGC
GGTATTCGGAATCTTGCACGCCCTCGCTCAAGCCTTCGTCACTGGTCCCGCCACCAAACGTTTCGGCGAG
AAGCAGGCCATTATCGCCGGCATGGCGGCCGACGCGCTGGGCTACGTCTTGCTGGCGTTCGCGACGCGAG
GCTGGATGGCCTTCCCCATTATGATTCTTCTCGCTTCCGGCGGCATCGGGATGCCCGCGTTGCAGGCCAT
GCTGTCCAGGCAGGTAGATGACGACCATCAGGGACAGCTTCAAGGCCAGCAAAAGGCCAGGAACCGTAAA
AAGGCCGCGTTGCTGGCGTTTTTCCATAGGCTCCGCCCCCCTGACGAGCATCACAAAAATCGACGCTCAA
GTCAGAGGTGGCGAAACCCGACAGGACTATAAAGATACCAGGCGTTTCCCCCTGGAAGCTCCCTCGTGCG
CTCTCCTGTTCCGACCCTGCCGCTTACCGGATACCTGTCCGCCTTTCTCCCTTCGGGAAGCGTGGCGCTT
TCTCATAGCTCACGCTGTAGGTATCTCAGTTCGGTGTAGGTCGTTCGCTCCAAGCTGGGCTGTGTGCACG
AACCCCCCGTTCAGCCCGACCGCTGCGCCTTATCCGGTAACTATCGTCTTGAGTCCAACCCGGTAAGACA
CGACTTATCGCCACTGGCAGCAGCCACTGGTAACAGGATTAGCAGAGCGAGGTATGTAGGCGGTGCTACA
GAGTTCTTGAAGTGGTGGCCTAACTACGGCTACACTAGAAGGACAGTATTTGGTATCTGCGCTCTGCTGA
AGCCAGTTACCTTCGGAAAAAGAGTTGGTAGCTCTTGATCCGGCAAACAAACCACCGCTGGTAGCGGTGG
TTTTTTTGTTTGCAAGCAGCAGATTACGCGCAGAAAAAAAGGATCTCAAGAAGATCCTTTGATCTTTTCT
ACGGGGTCTGACGCTCAGTGGAACGAAAACTCACGTTAAGGGATTTTGGTCATGAGATTATCAAAAAGGA
TCTTCACCTAGATCCTTTTAAATTAAAAATGAAGTTTTAAATCAATCTAAAGTATATATGAGTAAACTTG
GTCTGACAGTTACCAATGCTTAATCAGTGAGGCACCTATCTCAGCGATCTGTCTATTTCGTTCATCCATA
GTTGCCTGACTCCCCGTCGTGTAGATAACTACGATACGGGAGGGCTTACCATCTGGCCCCAGTGCTGCAA
TGATACCGCGAGACCCACGCTCACCGGCTCCAGATTTATCAGCAATAAACCAGCCAGCCGGAAGGGCCGA
GCGCAGAAGTGGTCCTGCAACTTTATCCGCCTCCATCCAGTCTATTAATTGTTGCCGGGAAGCTAGAGTA
AGTAGTTCGCCAGTTAATAGTTTGCGCAACGTTGTTGCCATTGCTGCAGGCATCGTGGTGTCACGCTCGT
CGTTTGGTATGGCTTCATTCAGCTCCGGTTCCCAACGATCAAGGCGAGTTACATGATCCCCCATGTTGTG
CAAAAAAGCGGTTAGCTCCTTCGGTCCTCCGATCGTTGTCAGAAGTAAGTTGGCCGCAGTGTTATCACTC
ATGGTTATGGCAGCACTGCATAATTCTCTTACTGTCATGCCATCCGTAAGATGCTTTTCTGTGACTGGTG
AGTACTCAACCAAGTCATTCTGAGAATAGTGTATGCGGCGACCGAGTTGCTCTTGCCCGGCGTCAACACG
GGATAATACCGCGCCACATAGCAGAACTTTAAAAGTGCTCATCATTGGAAAACGTTCTTCGGGGCGAAAA
CTCTCAAGGATCTTACCGCTGTTGAGATCCAGTTCGATGTAACCCACTCGTGCACCCAACTGATCTTCAG
CATCTTTTACTTTCACCAGCGTTTCTGGGTGAGCAAAAACAGGAAGGCAAAATGCCGCAAAAAAGGGAAT
AAGGGCGACACGGAAATGTTGAATACTCATACTCTTCCTTTTTCAATATTATTGAAGCATTTATCAGGGT
TATTGTCTCATGAGCGGATACATATTTGAATGTATTTAGAAAAATAAACAAATAGGGGTTCCGCGCACAT
TTCCCCGAAAAGTGCCACCTGACGTCTAAGAAACCATTATTATCATGACATTAACCTATAAAAATAGGCG
TATCACGAGGCCCTTTCGT
Features (pLannotate 1.2.2; 10 found; start..end, strand, type, name):
     56..2565    +  promoter       Ac5 promoter: Drosophila melanogaster actin 5C promoter
   2585..3301    +  CDS            EGFP: EGFP is a basic (constitutively fluorescent) green fluorescent protein published in 1996, derived from Aequorea victoria. It is reported to be a rapidly-maturing weak dimer with moderate acid sensitivity.
   3317..5686    +  CDS            PAN3: PAN3_DROME - Experimental evidence at protein level: Swiss-Prot protein existence level 1. Regulatory subunit of the poly(A)-nuclease (PAN) deadenylation complex, one of two cytoplasmic mRNA deadenylases involved in general and miRNA-mediated mRNA turnover. PAN specifically shortens poly(A) tails of RNA and the activity is stimulated by poly(A)-binding protein (PABP). PAN deadenylation is followed by rapid degradation of the shortened mRNA tails by the CCR4-NOT complex. Deadenylated mRNAs are then degraded by two alternative mechanisms, namely exosome-mediated 3'-5' exonucleolytic degradation,
   5725..5766    +  CDS            V5 tag: epitope tag from simian virus 5
   5866..6000    -  polyA_signal   SV40 poly(A) signal: SV40 polyadenylation signal
   6023..6107    -  CDS            large T antigen (fragment): large T antigen from SV40 (simian virus 40)
   6108..6555    +  CDS            TcR (fragment): tetracycline efflux protein; tet; confers resistance to tetracycline
   6601..7189    -  rep_origin     ori: high-copy-number ColE1/pMB1/pBR322/pUC origin of replication
   7360..8220    -  CDS            AmpR: β-lactamase; bla; confers resistance to ampicillin, carbenicillin, and related antibiotics
   8221..8325    -  promoter       AmpR promoter: bla
