[The description below was written by a language model from this plasmid's Addgene catalogue record and pLannotate feature annotations shown in this document.]
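Description:
pAc5.1B-EGFP-DmPAN3-L676EG683ES708AT710A_U is an insect-cell expression plasmid of about 8.4 kb. The catalogue lists the backbone as unknown, although the name and the annotated parts point to a pAc5.1-type vector. It is propagated in E. coli through a ColE1/pUC-family origin and selected with ampicillin via the β-lactamase gene and its own promoter. The record describes it as low copy, even though the origin is annotated as a high-copy type. Short fragments of a tetracycline resistance gene and of SV40 large T antigen are also detected; these appear to be non-functional backbone remnants.

The expression cassette is driven by the Drosophila melanogaster actin 5C promoter, which gives strong constitutive transcription in fly cell lines. It directs an EGFP coding sequence followed closely by the D. melanogaster PAN3 open reading frame (CG11486), an arrangement consistent with an N-terminal EGFP fusion, and transcripts terminate at an SV40 polyadenylation signal. A V5 epitope sequence lies downstream of PAN3, but the feature table does not show whether it is in frame and translated or sits behind a stop codon. PAN3 is the regulatory subunit of the PAN2–PAN3 deadenylase complex, which shortens mRNA poly(A) tails in general and miRNA-mediated mRNA decay. This version carries four substitutions: L676E, G683E, S708A and T710A. The associated study addressed the structure of the PAN3 pseudokinase and its interactions with PAN2 and GW182 proteins, so the mutant was presumably designed to probe such interaction surfaces, though the record does not state which contact each substitution targets. The EGFP tag would suit localisation or pull-down experiments in transfected insect cells.
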