Addgene plasmid #147662: pAc5.1B-EGFP-DmPAN3-L676EG683ES708AT710A_U
Purpose: Insect Expression of DmPAN3-L676EG683ES708AT710A
Depositing lab: Elisa Izaurralde. Depositing organization: Max Planck Institute for Developmental Biology. Publication: Structure of the PAN3 pseudokinase reveals the basis for interactions with the PAN2 deadenylase and the GW182 proteins. Christie M, Boland A, Huntzinger E, Weichenrieder O, Izaurralde E. Mol Cell. 2013 Aug 8;51(3):360-73. doi: 10.1016/j.molcel.2013.07.011. PubMed 23932717.
Backbone
  Vector backbone: Unknown
  Vector type: Insect Expression
Growth in bacteria
  Bacterial resistance: Ampicillin, 100 μg/mL
  Growth temperature: 37°C
  Growth strain: DH5alpha
  Copy number: Low Copy
Gene/Insert
  Gene/Insert name: DmPAN3-L676EG683ES708AT710A
  Species: D. melanogaster (fly)
  Entrez Gene: CG11486 (a.k.a. Dmel_CG11486, Dmel\CG11486, PAN3)
  Cloning method: Unknown
Terms and licenses: Academic/Nonprofit Terms; Industry Terms: Not Available to Industry
Depositor comments: ORF extracted from the NCBI: LD14901 Plasmids from this collection were made available to the research community and donated after the lab closed. Please note that the sequence provided by the depositing laboratory may be theoretical/predicted or based on Sanger sequencing results. There may be discrepancies between sequencing results obtained by Addgene and the depositor sequence. If an Addgene verified sequence is not available, please contact before placing your order to request that our lab fully sequence the plasmid.
How to cite: pAc5.1B-EGFP-DmPAN3-L676EG683ES708AT710A_U was a gift from Elisa Izaurralde (Addgene plasmid # 147662 ; http://n2t.net/addgene:147662 ; RRID:Addgene_147662)
